Addgene plasmid #65989: J23103_EB
Purpose: MoClo Basic Part: Constitutive promoter - Anderson series - low strength [E:J23103:B]
Depositing lab: Douglas Densmore. Depositing organization: Boston University Main Campus. Publication: CIDAR MoClo: Improved MoClo Assembly Standard and New E. coli Part Library Enable Rapid Combinatorial Design for Synthetic and Traditional Biology. Iverson SV, Haddock TL, Beal J, Densmore DM. ACS Synth Biol. 2016 Jan 15;5(1):99-103. doi: 10.1021/acssynbio.5b00124. Epub 2015 Nov 4. PubMed 26479688.
Backbone
  Vector backbone: DVA
  Vector type: Synthetic Biology
Growth in bacteria
  Bacterial resistance: Ampicillin, 100 μg/mL
  Growth temperature: 37°C
  Growth strain: DH5alpha
  Copy number: Unknown
Gene/Insert
  Gene/Insert name: Constitutive promoter (alt name: Basic Part - Promoter)
  Species: Synthetic
  Cloning method: Unknown
Terms and licenses: Academic/Nonprofit Terms; Industry Terms: Not Available to Industry
How to cite: J23103_EB was a gift from Douglas Densmore (Addgene plasmid # 65989 ; http://n2t.net/addgene:65989 ; RRID:Addgene_65989)
