[The description below was written by a language model from this plasmid's Addgene catalogue record and pLannotate feature annotations shown in this document.]
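Description:
J23103_EB is a small (2,143 bp) synthetic-biology plasmid from the CIDAR MoClo E. coli part library, carrying a Level 0 "basic part" in the DVA destination vector backbone. It is maintained in E. coli through a high-copy ColE1/pMB1/pUC-type origin of replication, although the catalogue entry itself lists copy number as unknown. Selection is with ampicillin, via a β-lactamase (AmpR) gene driven by its native bla promoter. The backbone also retains BioBrick prefix and suffix sequences flanking the part position, along with a putative bacterial transcription terminator just upstream of the prefix that would help insulate the part from read-through.

The payload is the constitutive promoter J23103, a member of the Anderson series of synthetic σ70-type E. coli promoters, described in the record as low strength. The automated annotation labels the insert region as a fragment of the J23119 promoter. This is expected, because the Anderson promoters are point variants of the J23119 consensus sequence, so the partial match most likely reflects that family relationship rather than a different insert. The "EB" suffix and the [E:J23103:B] notation indicate that the promoter is flanked by the E and B fusion sites of the MoClo standard. These are the four-base overhangs exposed by Type IIS restriction digestion that dictate the order of parts in Golden Gate-style assembly. The feature table does not annotate the fusion sites or the Type IIS recognition sites. The plasmid serves as a promoter donor for modular one-pot assembly of transcriptional units, supplying weak constitutive expression, with the E overhang allowing placement at a position other than the first in multi-part designs.
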