Features (pLannotate 1.2.2; 7 found; start..end, strand, type, name):
     10..27      +  promoter       J23119(SpeI) promoter (fragment): bacterial promoter (Registry of Standard Biological Parts BBa J23119) modified to end with an SpeI site
     51..71      +  misc_feature   BioBrick suffix: universal suffix for all parts
    248..836     -  rep_origin     ori: high-copy-number ColE1/pMB1/pBR322/pUC origin of replication
   1007..1867    -  CDS            AmpR: β-lactamase; bla; confers resistance to ampicillin, carbenicillin, and related antibiotics
   1868..1972    -  promoter       AmpR promoter: bla
   2062..2105    -  terminator     bacterial terminator: putative bacterial transcription terminator
   2108..2129    +  misc_feature   BioBrick prefix: BioBrick prefix for parts that do not start with "ATG"
>Addgene plasmid #65989 | J23103_EB | depositor full sequence | sequence record 114052 | J23103_EB sequence 2143 bps
GCTTCTGATAGCTAGCTCAGTCCTAGGGATTATGCTAGCTACTAGAGACCTACTAGTAGCGGCCGCTGCA
GGCTTCCTCGCTCACTGACTCGCTGCGCTCGGTCGTTCGGCTGCGGCGAGCGGTATCAGCTCACTCAAAG
GCGGTAATACGGTTATCCACAGAATCAGGGGATAACGCAGGAAAGAACATGTGAGCAAAAGGCCAGCAAA
AGGCCAGGAACCGTAAAAAGGCCGCGTTGCTGGCGTTTTTCCACAGGCTCCGCCCCCCTGACGAGCATCA
CAAAAATCGACGCTCAAGTCAGAGGTGGCGAAACCCGACAGGACTATAAAGATACCAGGCGTTTCCCCCT
GGAAGCTCCCTCGTGCGCTCTCCTGTTCCGACCCTGCCGCTTACCGGATACCTGTCCGCCTTTCTCCCTT
CGGGAAGCGTGGCGCTTTCTCATAGCTCACGCTGTAGGTATCTCAGTTCGGTGTAGGTCGTTCGCTCCAA
GCTGGGCTGTGTGCACGAACCCCCCGTTCAGCCCGACCGCTGCGCCTTATCCGGTAACTATCGTCTTGAG
TCCAACCCGGTAAGACACGACTTATCGCCACTGGCAGCAGCCACTGGTAACAGGATTAGCAGAGCGAGGT
ATGTAGGCGGTGCTACAGAGTTCTTGAAGTGGTGGCCTAACTACGGCTACACTAGAAGAACAGTATTTGG
TATCTGCGCTCTGCTGAAGCCAGTTACCTTCGGAAAAAGAGTTGGTAGCTCTTGATCCGGCAAACAAACC
ACCGCTGGTAGCGGTGGTTTTTTTGTTTGCAAGCAGCAGATTACGCGCAGAAAAAAAGGATCTCAAGAAG
ATCCTTTGATCTTTTCTACGGGGTCTGACGCTCAGTGGAACGAAAACTCACGTTAAGGGATTTTGGTCAT
GAGATTATCAAAAAGGATCTTCACCTAGATCCTTTTAAATTAAAAATGAAGTTTTAAATCAATCTAAAGT
ATATATGAGTAAACTTGGTCTGACAGTTACCAATGCTTAATCAGTGAGGCACCTATCTCAGCGATCTGTC
TATTTCGTTCATCCATAGTTGCCTGACTCCCCGTCGTGTAGATAACTACGATACGGGAGGGCTTACCATC
TGGCCCCAGTGCTGCAATGATACCGCGCGACCCACGCTCACCGGCTCCAGATTTATCAGCAATAAACCAG
CCAGCCGGAAGGGCCGAGCGCAGAAGTGGTCCTGCAACTTTATCCGCCTCCATCCAGTCTATTAATTGTT
GCCGGGAAGCTAGAGTAAGTAGTTCGCCAGTTAATAGTTTGCGCAACGTTGTTGCCATTGCTACAGGCAT
CGTGGTGTCACGCTCGTCGTTTGGTATGGCTTCATTCAGCTCCGGTTCCCAACGATCAAGGCGAGTTACA
TGATCCCCCATGTTGTGCAAAAAAGCGGTTAGCTCCTTCGGTCCTCCGATCGTTGTCAGAAGTAAGTTGG
CCGCAGTGTTATCACTCATGGTTATGGCAGCACTGCATAATTCTCTTACTGTCATGCCATCCGTAAGATG
CTTTTCTGTGACTGGTGAGTACTCAACCAAGTCATTCTGAGAATAGTGTATGCGGCGACCGAGTTGCTCT
TGCCCGGCGTCAATACGGGATAATACCGCGCCACATAGCAGAACTTTAAAAGTGCTCATCATTGGAAAAC
GTTCTTCGGGGCGAAAACTCTCAAGGATCTTACCGCTGTTGAGATCCAGTTCGATGTAACCCACTCGTGC
ACCCAACTGATCTTCAGCATCTTTTACTTTCACCAGCGTTTCTGGGTGAGCAAAAACAGGAAGGCAAAAT
GCCGCAAAAAAGGGAATAAGGGCGACACGGAAATGTTGAATACTCATACTCTTCCTTTTTCAATATTATT
GAAGCATTTATCAGGGTTATTGTCTCATGAGCGGATACATATTTGAATGTATTTAGAAAAATAAACAAAT
AGGGGTTCCGCGCACATTTCCCCGAAAAGTGCCACCTGACGTCTAAGAAACCATTATTATCATGACATTA
ACCTATAAAAATAGGCGTATCACGAGGCAGAATTTCAGATAAAAAAAATCCTTAGCTTTCGCTAAGGATG
ATTTCTGGAATTCGCGGCCGCTTCTAGAGACTAGTGGGTCTCA
