>Addgene plasmid #65989 | J23103_EB | addgene partial sequence | sequence record 114051 | MoCloR 5'-gccacctgacgtctaagaaacc-3'
TAGGCGTATCACGAGGCAGAATTTCAGATAAAAAAAATCCTTAGCTTTCGCTAAGGATGATTTCTGGAAT
TCGCGGCCGCTTCTAGAGACTAGTGGGTCTCAGCTTCTGATAGCTAGCTCAGTCCTAGGGATTATGCTAG
CTACTAGAGACCTACTAGTAGCGGCCGCTGCAGGCTTCCTCGCTCACTGACTCGCTGCGCTCGGTCGTTC
GGCTGCGGCGAGCGGTATCAGCTCACTCAAAGGCGGTAATACGGTTATCCACAGAATCAGGGGATAACGC
AGGAAAGAACATGTGAGCAAAAGGCCAGCAAAAGGCCAGGAACCGTAAAAAGGCCGCGTTGCTGGCGTTT
TTCCACAGGCTCCGCCCCCCTGACGAGCATCACAAAAATCGACGCTCAAGTCAGAGGTGGCGAAACCCGA
CAGGACTATAAAGATACCAGGCGTTTCCCCCTGGAAGCTCCCTCGTGCGCTCTCCTGTTCCGACCCTGCC
GCTTACCGGATACCTGTCCGCCTTTCTCCCTTCGGGAAGCGTGGCGCTTTCTCATAGCTCACGCTGTAGG
TATCTCAGTTCGGTGTAGGTCGTTCGCTCCAAGCTGGGCTGTGTGCACGAACCCCCCGTTCAGCCCGACC
GCTGCGCCTTATCCGGTAACTATCGTCTTGAGTCCAACCCGGTAAGACACGACTTATCGCCACTGGCAGC
AGCCACTGGTAACAGGATTAGCAGAGCGAGGTATGTAGGCGGTGCTACAGAGTTCTTGAAGTGGTGGCCT
AACTACGGCTACACTAGAAGAACAGTATTTGGTATCTGCGCTCTGCTGAAGCCAGTTACCTTCGGAA
